>Addgene plasmid #31756 | pMT-GFP-Sas4 | addgene partial sequence | sequence record 37987 | EGFP-C 5'-CATGGTCCTGCTGGAGTTCGTG-3'
CTGTACAAGCACCGGTATACAAGTTTGTACAAAAAAGCAGGCTCCGCGGCCGCCCCCTTCACCATGCAGG
AGGCTGGCGAAAGTCCTGTTGGAATGCCTCTGAGCCAGGAGGCCATCGCACAGCGTCTCGCGGCGCTTAG
TCGTTGGCAGGACGAGCAGAAGCGGCTGCTGCAGGAGCGGCAGTCCAATCACCGCGTTTTGCTCGGCTTG
GAGCAACGTAATATGTACAAAATGCTGGGACTGCTACACCAGGAAACGGAAAGCCATGAAACCAGTGTGC
TGGAGGAGTGGGACGAGGAGCACTCTATACAAATGCCGCGACTCGCGGCGGATCCGGACGAGCACGAGCC
AGAGATTTCAATGGCTGATCCCCAGCCGGCCAAGCCTAAACGCCCTTTTCTGCGTCGCGGCGAAGGTCTA
AAGCAGCGGTTCAAGATCAATCCCGACCAGCTGCGCCTGGAAAACCTGCCGCGATACAAGTTCGCTAATG
CCCACCCTCAGTTCCGCACGCCTCAAATGAAAAAGGGTATTCTCAAGAAGCAAGTCAAGTCACCTCCCAA
TCCTGCGCCTCCACCAGCTCCCAAACCCTCAGCACAGCTCGACGATCTCAACGAGCAGCGCTTTCAGCAG
ATGCTTATCGGCAAGAACGCCTGCAGTTCCACTCCAGATCTAAAGTCTTCCTATGCGTCCTCCACAACCG
CCTCGAGCACCTCGCCCAGAGTTCGTTTTGTAGAGCAGAAGAGCAGGGCGGGACAAACCACTCATGCCGA
TGATGAAGCCTCCTCGGAAGCTAGTCCCATGACAGGAGTTTGCTGGGCCAAGGTGCTGGACACACAGAGT
ATAAAGCCAGCGCAAATCCAAAGACGCTCTGCTCAA
