[The description below was written by a language model from this plasmid's Addgene catalogue record.]
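Description:
pMT-GFP-Sas4 is an insect cell expression plasmid built on the pMT-GFP backbone (about 4.2 kb without insert) and carrying the Drosophila melanogaster Sas-4 gene (CG10061, the fly counterpart of CPAP). It is propagated in E. coli under ampicillin selection. The record does not state the origin of replication or copy number, and it lists no marker for selecting stable insect cell lines.

Expression is driven by the metallothionein promoter, which is metal-inducible in Drosophila cells. Transcription stays low until copper or a similar metal is added to the culture medium, so the timing and level of expression can be tuned. GFP is encoded on the backbone upstream of the insert, producing an N-terminal GFP-Sas4 fusion. The Sas4 coding sequence was introduced by Gateway recombination, so short recombination-site-derived linker residues are expected between GFP and Sas4. The insert carries an N70T substitution relative to the reference sequence, and the record does not indicate whether this change is deliberate or a natural or cloning variant.

Sas-4 is a core centriole protein, so a GFP fusion of this kind typically serves as a fluorescent marker of centrioles and centrosomes in live or fixed Drosophila cultured cells. The plasmid was deposited with a study of how microtubule minus ends are protected and how the microtubule network is regulated, which fits its use as a marker for centrosomal microtubule-organizing sites. The record itself does not spell out the specific experimental purpose.
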