Addgene plasmid #31756: pMT-GFP-Sas4
Depositing lab: Ron Vale. Depositing organization: University of California, San Francisco (UCSF). Publication: Patronin regulates the microtubule network by protecting microtubule minus ends. Goodwin SS, Vale RD. Cell. 2010 Oct 15;143(2):263-74. 10.1016/j.cell.2010.09.022 PubMed 20946984.
Backbone
  Vector backbone: pMT-GFP
  Backbone size w/o insert (bp): 4200
  Vector type: Insect Expression
Growth in bacteria
  Bacterial resistance: Ampicillin, 100 μg/mL
  Growth temperature: 37°C
  Growth strain: DH5alpha
  Copy number: Unknown
Gene/Insert
  Gene/Insert name: Sas4
  Species: D. melanogaster (fly)
  Mutation: N70T
  Entrez Gene: Sas-4 (a.k.a. Dmel_CG10061, CG10061, CPAP, D-Sas4, D-sas4, DSAS-4, DSas-4, DSas4, Dmel\CG10061, Dsas-4, Dsas4, SAS-4, SAS4, Sas4, d-SAS-4, dsas-4, l(3)S2214, l(3)s2214, sas-4, sas4)
  Promoter: Metallothionein
  Tag / fusion protein: GFP (N terminal on backbone)
  Cloning method: Gateway Cloning
  Sequencing primers: 5′ EGFP-C
Terms and licenses: Academic/Nonprofit Terms; Industry Terms: Not Available to Industry
How to cite: pMT-GFP-Sas4 was a gift from Ron Vale (Addgene plasmid # 31756 ; http://n2t.net/addgene:31756 ; RRID:Addgene_31756)
